Addgene plasmid #124410: pTU-B-000
Purpose: Slot B, empty (step 1)
Depositing lab: Yolanda Schaerli. Depositing organization: Universite de Lausanne (UNIL). Publication: A Framework for the Modular and Combinatorial Assembly of Synthetic Gene Circuits. Santos-Moreno J, Schaerli Y. ACS Synth Biol. 2019 Jul 19;8(7):1691-1697. doi: 10.1021/acssynbio.9b00174. Epub 2019 Jun 24. PubMed 31185158.
Backbone
  Vector backbone: pET
  Vector type: Bacterial Expression, Synthetic Biology
Growth in bacteria
  Bacterial resistance: Ampicillin, 100 μg/mL
  Growth temperature: 37°C
  Growth strain: DH5alpha
  Copy number: High Copy
Gene/Insert
  Gene/Insert name: slot B + terminator + spacer
Terms and licenses: Academic/Nonprofit Terms; Industry Terms: Not Available to Industry
Depositor comments: GenBank file with original annotations can be downloaded from the "Resource Information" section. Please visit https://www.biorxiv.org/content/10.1101/611574v1 for bioRxiv preprint.
How to cite: pTU-B-000 was a gift from Yolanda Schaerli (Addgene plasmid # 124410 ; http://n2t.net/addgene:124410 ; RRID:Addgene_124410)
