[The description below was written by a language model from this plasmid's Addgene catalogue record and pLannotate feature annotations shown in this document.]
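Description:
pTU-B-000 is a small (about 3.5 kb) bacterial plasmid built on a pET-type backbone that serves as an empty "slot B" vector in a modular, combinatorial framework for assembling synthetic gene circuits. It is intended for the first step of that workflow. Presumably a transcriptional unit is built in this position-specific vector before being combined with units from other slots, but the record does not spell out the assembly chemistry or the cloning sites used. The plasmid is maintained in E. coli through a ColE1/pMB1-family origin of replication and is selected with ampicillin via the β-lactamase gene (AmpR) and its own promoter. The backbone also retains pBR322-derived elements: the bom basis-of-mobility region, the rop gene, and an adjacent predicted open reading frame of E. coli plasmid origin. Rop normally restrains copy number, although the catalogue entry lists the plasmid as high copy.

The recorded insert is "slot B + terminator + spacer" and carries no gene of interest. The automated annotation finds no promoter, ribosome binding site, coding sequence or reporter in the slot region. It shows only a cluster of transcription terminators: a T7 terminator followed by the rrnB T1 terminator (in reverse orientation) and the rrnB T2 terminator. These would end transcription from any unit cloned into the slot and, together with the spacer, insulate it from neighbouring units once several are joined into a circuit. The slot's flanking sequences are not captured in the generated feature table; the depositor notes that a separately available annotated file holds the original annotations. As an empty vector, it can serve as the recipient for building slot B units or as a placeholder when that position in a circuit is left unoccupied.
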