Features (pLannotate 1.2.2; 9 found; start..end, strand, type, name):
    448..495     +  terminator     T7 terminator: transcription terminator for bacteriophage T7 RNA polymerase
    507..550     -  terminator     rrnB T1 terminator: Escherichia coli rrnB; transcription terminator T1 from the E. coli rrnB gene
    682..709     +  terminator     rrnB T2 terminator: transcription terminator T2 from the E. coli rrnB gene
    815..1195    -  CDS            YPB1_ECOLX: Protein predicted: Swiss-Prot protein existence level 4. From Escherichia coli.
   1212..1403    +  CDS            rop: Rop protein, which maintains plasmids at low copy number; rop
   1505..1644    +  misc_feature   bom: basis of mobility region from pBR322
   1830..2418    -  rep_origin     ori: high-copy-number ColE1/pMB1/pBR322/pUC origin of replication
   2589..3449    -  CDS            AmpR: β-lactamase; bla; confers resistance to ampicillin, carbenicillin, and related antibiotics
   3450..35      -  promoter       AmpR promoter (across the origin): bla
>Addgene plasmid #124410 | pTU-B-000 | addgene full sequence | sequence record 244250 | Addgene NGS Result
TGTATTTAGAAAAATAAACAAATAGGGGTTCCGCGCACATTTCCCCGAAAAGTGCCACCTGAATTCGAAA
TCCCTGAAACTGAGACTGTAGAAAATAAGCTTGTCCAGACTATTGGATCCAAGAGATTTCTACACGATTG
AGCACTGTCTCCTGCAGGCTCGGTACCAAATTCCAGAAAAGAGGCCTCCCGAAAGGGGGGCCTTTTTTCG
TTTTGGTCCTAATAGATAAAGGATAGGTCTGGTAGTGTTGTTCGTTCTCGCAGGTAAATCAATAATACTC
AGCAGTTCCGTAGACTTTTCAGTGGGACAGGGTAGCGATAACAGATAGATTGTAATAAGACACAGTAGGT
GCTCGTAGTTGCGTGAAGAGAACCGCTCAGGAAATCCAGTCAGAAGTATTGGTAATCGTTGAAAACTCAG
TCGACTGCTGCCACCGCTGAGCAATAACTAGCATAACCCCTTGGGGCCTCTAAACGGGTCTTGAGGGGTT
TTTTGCCAGGCATCAAATAAAACGAAAGGCTCAGTCGGAAGACTGGGCCTTTCGTTTTATCTGTTGTTTG
TCGGTGAACGCTCTCCTGAGTAGGACAAATCCGCCGGGAGCGGATTTGAACGTTGTGAAGCAACGGCCCG
GAGGGTGGCGGGCAGGACGCCCGCCATAAACTGCCAGGCATCAAACTAAGCAGAAGGCCATCCTGACGGA
TGGCCTTTTTGCGTTTCAGATCTCGGGCAGCGTTGGGTCCTGGCCACGGGTGCGCATGATCGTGCTCCTG
TCGTTGAGGACCCGGCTAGGCTGGCGGGGTTGCCTTACTGGTTAGCAGAATGAATCACCGATACGCGAGC
GAACGTGAAGCGACTGCTGCTGCAAAACGTCTGCGACCTGAGCAACAACATGAATGGTCTTCGGTTTCCG
TGTTTCGTAAAGTCTGGAAACGCGGAAGTCAGCGCCCTGCACCATTATGTTCCGGATCTGCATCGCAGGA
TGCTGCTGGCTACCCTGTGGAACACCTACATCTGTATTAACGAAGCGCTGGCATTGACCCTGAGTGATTT
TTCTCTGGTCCCGCCGCATCCATACCGCCAGTTGTTTACCCTCACAACGTTCCAGTAACCGGGCATGTTC
ATCATCAGTAACCCGTATCGTGAGCATCCTCTCTCGTTTCATCGGTATCATTACCCCCATGAACAGAAAT
CCCCCTTACACGGAGGCATCAGTGACCAAACAGGAAAAAACCGCCCTTAACATGGCCCGCTTTATCAGAA
GCCAGACATTAACGCTTCTGGAGAAACTCAACGAGCTGGACGCGGATGAACAGGCAGACATCTGTGAATC
GCTTCACGACCACGCTGATGAGCTTTACCGCAGCTGCCTCGCGCGTTTCGGTGATGACGGTGAAAACCTC
TGACACATGCAGCTCCCGGAGACGGTCACAGCTTGTCTGTAAGCGGATGCCGGGAGCAGACAAGCCCGTC
AGGGCGCGTCAGCGGGTGTTGGCGGGTGTCGGGGCGCAGCCATGACCCAGTCACGTAGCGATAGCGGAGT
GTATACTGGCTTAACTATGCGGCATCAGAGCAGATTGTACTGAGAGTGCACCATTGCGGTGTGAAATACC
GCACAGATGCGTAAGGAGAAAATACCGCATCAGGCGCTCTTCCGCTTCCTCGCTCACTGACTCGCTGCGC
TCGGTCGTTCGGCTGCGGCGAGCGGTATCAGCTCACTCAAAGGCGGTAATACGGTTATCCACAGAATCAG
GGGATAACGCAGGAAAGAACATGTGAGCAAAAGGCCAGCAAAAGGCCAGGAACCGTAAAAAGGCCGCGTT
GCTGGCGTTTTTCCATAGGCTCCGCCCCCCTGACGAGCATCACAAAAATCGACGCTCAAGTCAGAGGTGG
CGAAACCCGACAGGACTATAAAGATACCAGGCGTTTCCCCCTGGAAGCTCCCTCGTGCGCTCTCCTGTTC
CGACCCTGCCGCTTACCGGATACCTGTCCGCCTTTCTCCCTTCGGGAAGCGTGGCGCTTTCTCATAGCTC
ACGCTGTAGGTATCTCAGTTCGGTGTAGGTCGTTCGCTCCAAGCTGGGCTGTGTGCACGAACCCCCCGTT
CAGCCCGACCGCTGCGCCTTATCCGGTAACTATCGTCTTGAGTCCAACCCGGTAAGACACGACTTATCGC
CACTGGCAGCAGCCACTGGTAACAGGATTAGCAGAGCGAGGTATGTAGGCGGTGCTACAGAGTTCTTGAA
GTGGTGGCCTAACTACGGCTACACTAGAAGGACAGTATTTGGTATCTGCGCTCTGCTGAAGCCAGTTACC
TTCGGAAAAAGAGTTGGTAGCTCTTGATCCGGCAAACAAACCACCGCTGGTAGCGGTGGTTTTTTTGTTT
GCAAGCAGCAGATTACGCGCAGAAAAAAAGGATCTCAAGAAGATCCTTTGATCTTTTCTACGGGGTCTGA
CGCTCAGTGGAACGAAAACTCACGTTAAGGGATTTTGGTCATGAGATTATCAAAAAGGATCTTCACCTAG
ATCCTTTTAAATTAAAAATGAAGTTTTAAATCAATCTAAAGTATATATGAGTAAACTTGGTCTGACAGTT
ACCAATGCTTAATCAGTGAGGCACCTATCTCAGCGATCTGTCTATTTCGTTCATCCATAGTTGCCTGACT
CCCCGTCGTGTAGATAACTACGATACGGGAGGGCTTACCATCTGGCCCCAGTGCTGCAATGATACCGCGA
GACCCACGCTCACCGGCTCCAGATTTATCAGCAATAAACCAGCCAGCCGGAAGGGCCGAGCGCAGAAGTG
GTCCTGCAACTTTATCCGCCTCCATCCAGTCTATTAATTGTTGCCGGGAAGCTAGAGTAAGTAGTTCGCC
AGTTAATAGTTTGCGCAACGTTGTTGCCATTGCTGCAGGCATCGTGGTGTCACGCTCGTCGTTTGGTATG
GCTTCATTCAGCTCCGGTTCCCAACGATCAAGGCGAGTTACATGATCCCCCATGTTGTGCAAAAAAGCGG
TTAGCTCCTTCGGTCCTCCGATCGTTGTCAGAAGTAAGTTGGCCGCAGTGTTATCACTCATGGTTATGGC
AGCACTGCATAATTCTCTTACTGTCATGCCATCCGTAAGATGCTTTTCTGTGACTGGTGAGTACTCAACC
AAGTCATTCTGAGAATAGTGTATGCGGCGACCGAGTTGCTCTTGCCCGGCGTCAACACGGGATAATACCG
CGCCACATAGCAGAACTTTAAAAGTGCTCATCATTGGAAAACGTTCTTCGGGGCGAAAACTCTCAAGGAT
CTTACCGCTGTTGAGATCCAGTTCGATGTAACCCACTCGTGCACCCAACTGATCTTCAGCATCTTTTACT
TTCACCAGCGTTTCTGGGTGAGCAAAAACAGGAAGGCAAAATGCCGCAAAAAAGGGAATAAGGGCGACAC
GGAAATGTTGAATACTCATACTCTTCCTTTTTCAATATTATTGAAGCATTTATCAGGGTTATTGTCTCAT
GAGCGGATACATATTTGAA
